Addgene plasmid #191566: pLKO.1 - TRC mTagBFP2
Purpose: (Empty Backbone) Expresses an shRNA and mTagBFP2
Depositing lab: Timothy Ryan. Depositing organization: Cornell University. Publication: Phosphoglycerate kinase is a central leverage point in Parkinson's disease-driven neuronal metabolic deficits. Kokotos AC, Antoniazzi AM, Unda SR, Ko MS, Park D, Eliezer D, Kaplitt MG, De Camilli P, Ryan TA. Sci Adv. 2024 Aug 23;10(34):eadn6016. doi: 10.1126/sciadv.adn6016. Epub 2024 Aug 21. PubMed 39167658.
Backbone
  Vector backbone: PLKO.1
  Backbone manufacturer: TRC
  Backbone size (bp): 8952
  Modifications to backbone: hPGK1 promoter express mTagBFP2 instead of PuroR
  Vector type: Mammalian Expression, Lentiviral, RNAi
  Promoter: U6 for shRNA
Growth in bacteria
  Bacterial resistance: Ampicillin, 100 μg/mL
  Growth temperature: 37°C
  Growth strain: NEB Stable
  Copy number: High Copy
Gene/Insert
  Cloning method: Restriction Enzyme
  Sequencing primers: 5′ U6
Terms and licenses: Academic/Nonprofit Terms; Industry Terms: Not Available to Industry
Depositor comments: Please visit https://doi.org/10.1101/2024.05.19.594864 for bioRxiv preprint.
How to cite: pLKO.1 - TRC mTagBFP2 was a gift from Timothy Ryan (Addgene plasmid # 191566 ; http://n2t.net/addgene:191566 ; RRID:Addgene_191566)
