[The description below was written by a language model from this plasmid's Addgene catalogue record and pLannotate feature annotations shown in this document.]
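Description:
pLKO.1 - TRC mTagBFP2 is an empty third-generation-style lentiviral RNAi backbone of 8,952 bp, derived from the TRC pLKO.1 cloning vector. Its only stated modification is that the human PGK1 promoter now drives the blue fluorescent protein mTagBFP2 instead of the puromycin resistance gene. In bacteria it is maintained as a high-copy plasmid through a ColE1/pUC-type origin and selected with ampicillin via the β-lactamase gene. An f1 origin, lac regulatory remnants, T3 and T7 promoters and an SV40 origin are also annotated in the plasmid backbone.

The lentiviral portion begins with an RSV promoter fused to a truncated HIV-1 5' LTR, which allows Tat-independent production of the genomic RNA. This is followed by the Ψ packaging signal with a partial gag sequence, the Rev response element for nuclear export of the unspliced transcript, and a cPPT/CTS element. The cassette ends in a self-inactivating ΔU3 3' LTR, followed by an SV40 polyadenylation signal. A human U6 RNA polymerase III promoter sits upstream of the shRNA cloning position. In this empty vector, the region between U6 and the cPPT contains sequence that includes a match to a bacterial deoC gene in reverse orientation. This appears to be non-functional stuffer to be replaced by a hairpin oligonucleotide through restriction cloning, although the record does not say so or name the cloning sites.

Once a hairpin is inserted, the construct expresses the shRNA together with mTagBFP2, so transfected or transduced mammalian cells can be identified by blue fluorescence rather than drug selection. This suits knockdown experiments with imaging readouts, and the associated publication concerns neuronal metabolism.
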