Features (pLannotate 1.2.2; 27 found; start..end, strand, type, name):
      1..104     +  rep_origin     RSF ori (fragment): Plasmids containing the RSF 1030 origin of replication can be propagated in E. coli cells that contain additional plasmids with compatible origins.
    106..198     +  CDS            lacI (fragment): lac repressor; lacI; The lac repressor binds to the lac operator to inhibit transcription in E. coli. This inhibition can be relieved by adding lactose or isopropyl-β-D-thiogalactopyranoside (IPTG).
    211..232     +  protein_bind   CAP binding site: CAP binding activates transcription in the presence of cAMP. E. coli catabolite activator protein
    247..277     +  promoter       lac promoter: promoter for the E. coli lac operon
    285..301     +  protein_bind   lac operator: The lac repressor binds to the lac operator to inhibit transcription in E. coli. This inhibition can be relieved by adding lactose or isopropyl-β-D-thiogalactopyranoside (IPTG). lac repressor encoded by lacI
    346..364     +  promoter       T3 promoter: promoter for bacteriophage T3 RNA polymerase
    392..618     +  promoter       RSV promoter: Rous sarcoma virus enhancer/promoter
    619..799     +  LTR            5' LTR (truncated): truncated 5' long terminal repeat (LTR) from HIV-1
    846..971     +  misc_feature   HIV-1 Ψ: packaging signal of human immunodeficiency virus type 1
    955..1318    +  CDS            HIV-1 gag (fragment): gag protein from human immunodeficiency virus 1; gag
   1464..1697    +  misc_feature   RRE: The Rev response element (RRE) of HIV-1 allows for Rev-dependent mRNA export from the nucleus to the cytoplasm.
   2074..2174    +  CDS            Rev (fragment): human immunodeficiency virus 1 (HIV-1) Rev protein; rev; enhances nuclear export of unspliced and incompletely spliced viral mRNAs
   2224..2464    +  promoter       U6 promoter: RNA polymerase III promoter for human U6 snRNA
   2648..3307    -  CDS            deoC1: DEOC1_STAAN - Also known as dra. Experimental evidence at protein level: Swiss-Prot protein existence level 1. Catalyzes a reversible aldol reaction between acetaldehyde and D-glyceraldehyde 3-phosphate to generate 2-deoxy-D-ribose 5- phosphate. From Staphylococcus aureus (strain N315).
   4386..4503    +  misc_feature   cPPT/CTS: central polypurine tract and central termination sequence of HIV-1
   4552..5062    +  promoter       hPGK promoter: human phosphoglycerate kinase 1 promoter
   5077..5787    +  CDS            mTagBFP2: mTagBFP2 is a basic (constitutively fluorescent) blue fluorescent protein published in 2011, derived from Entacmaea quadricolor. It is reported to be a very rapidly-maturing monomer with very low acid sensitivity.
   5789..5860    +  CDS            nef (fragment): NEF_HV1Z2 - Experimental evidence at protein level: Swiss-Prot protein existence level 1. Extracellular Nef protein targets CD4(+) T-lymphocytes for apoptosis by interacting with CXCR4 surface receptors. From Human immunodeficiency virus type 1 group M subtype D (isolate Z2/CDC-Z34) (HIV-1).
   5862..6095    +  LTR            3' LTR (ΔU3): self-inactivating 3' long terminal repeat (LTR) from HIV-1
   6167..6288    +  polyA_signal   SV40 poly(A) signal: SV40 polyadenylation signal
   6328..6463    +  rep_origin     SV40 ori: SV40 origin of replication
   6484..6502    -  promoter       T7 promoter: promoter for bacteriophage T7 RNA polymerase
   6510..6665    +  CDS            lacZα (fragment): LacZα fragment of β-galactosidase; lacZ fragment
   6670..7098    +  rep_origin     f1 ori (sequence partly withheld): f1 bacteriophage origin of replication; arrow indicates direction of (+) strand synthesis
   7151..7255    +  promoter       AmpR promoter: bla
   7256..8116    +  CDS            AmpR: β-lactamase; bla; confers resistance to ampicillin, carbenicillin, and related antibiotics
   8287..8875    +  rep_origin     ori: high-copy-number ColE1/pMB1/pBR322/pUC origin of replication
>Addgene plasmid #191566 | pLKO.1 - TRC mTagBFP2 | addgene full sequence | sequence record 374525 | Addgene NGS Result
CCCTGATTCTGTGGATAACCGTATTACCGCCTTTGAGTGAGCTGATACCGCTCGCCGCAGCCGAACGACC
GAGCGCAGCGAGTCAGTGAGCGAGGAAGCGGAAGAGCGCCCAATACGCAAACCGCCTCTCCCCGCGCGTT
GGCCGATTCATTAATGCAGCTGGCACGACAGGTTTCCCGACTGGAAAGCGGGCAGTGAGCGCAACGCAAT
TAATGTGAGTTAGCTCACTCATTAGGCACCCCAGGCTTTACACTTTATGCTTCCGGCTCGTATGTTGTGT
GGAATTGTGAGCGGATAACAATTTCACACAGGAAACAGCTATGACCATGATTACGCCAAGCGCGCAATTA
ACCCTCACTAAAGGGAACAAAAGCTGGAGCTGCAAGCTTAATGTAGTCTTATGCAATACTCTTGTAGTCT
TGCAACATGGTAACGATGAGTTAGCAACATGCCTTACAAGGAGAGAAAAAGCACCGTGCATGCCGATTGG
TGGAAGTAAGGTGGTACGATCGTGCCTTATTAGGAAGGCAACAGACGGGTCTGACATGGATTGGACGAAC
CACTGAATTGCCGCATTGCAGAGATATTGTATTTAAGTGCCTAGCTCGATACATAAACGGGTCTCTCTGG
TTAGACCAGATCTGAGCCTGGGAGCTCTCTGGCTAACTAGGGAACCCACTGCTTAAGCCTCAATAAAGCT
TGCCTTGAGTGCTTCAAGTAGTGTGTGCCCGTCTGTTGTGTGACTCTGGTAACTAGAGATCCCTCAGACC
CTTTTAGTCAGTGTGGAAAATCTCTAGCAGTGGCGCCCGAACAGGGACTTGAAAGCGAAAGGGAAACCAG
AGGAGCTCTCTCGACGCAGGACTCGGCTTGCTGAAGCGCGCACGGCAAGAGGCGAGGGGCGGCGACTGGT
GAGTACGCCAAAAATTTTGACTAGCGGAGGCTAGAAGGAGAGAGATGGGTGCGAGAGCGTCAGTATTAAG
CGGGGGAGAATTAGATCGCGATGGGAAAAAATTCGGTTAAGGCCAGGGGGAAAGAAAAAATATAAATTAA
AACATATAGTATGGGCAAGCAGGGAGCTAGAACGATTCGCAGTTAATCCTGGCCTGTTAGAAACATCAGA
AGGCTGTAGACAAATACTGGGACAGCTACAACCATCCCTTCAGACAGGATCAGAAGAACTTAGATCATTA
TATAATACAGTAGCAACCCTCTATTGTGTGCATCAAAGGATAGAGATAAAAGACACCAAGGAAGCTTTAG
ACAAGATAGAGGAAGAGCAAAACAAAAGTAAGACCACCGCACAGCAAGCGGCCGCTGATCTTCAGACCTG
GAGGAGGAGATATGAGGGACAATTGGAGAAGTGAATTATATAAATATAAAGTAGTAAAAATTGAACCATT
AGGAGTAGCACCCACCAAGGCAAAGAGAAGAGTGGTGCAGAGAGAAAAAAGAGCAGTGGGAATAGGAGCT
TTGTTCCTTGGGTTCTTGGGAGCAGCAGGAAGCACTATGGGCGCAGCGTCAATGACGCTGACGGTACAGG
CCAGACAATTATTGTCTGGTATAGTGCAGCAGCAGAACAATTTGCTGAGGGCTATTGAGGCGCAACAGCA
TCTGTTGCAACTCACAGTCTGGGGCATCAAGCAGCTCCAGGCAAGAATCCTGGCTGTGGAAAGATACCTA
AAGGATCAACAGCTCCTGGGGATTTGGGGTTGCTCTGGAAAACTCATTTGCACCACTGCTGTGCCTTGGA
ATGCTAGTTGGAGTAATAAATCTCTGGAACAGATTTGGAATCACACGACCTGGATGGAGTGGGACAGAGA
AATTAACAATTACACAAGCTTAATACACTCCTTAATTGAAGAATCGCAAAACCAGCAAGAAAAGAATGAA
CAAGAATTATTGGAATTAGATAAATGGGCAAGTTTGTGGAATTGGTTTAACATAACAAATTGGCTGTGGT
ATATAAAATTATTCATAATGATAGTAGGAGGCTTGGTAGGTTTAAGAATAGTTTTTGCTGTACTTTCTAT
AGTGAATAGAGTTAGGCAGGGATATTCACCATTATCGTTTCAGACCCACCTCCCAACCCCGAGGGGACCC
GACAGGCCCGAAGGAATAGAAGAAGAAGGTGGAGAGAGAGACAGAGACAGATCCATTCGATTAGTGAACG
GATCTCGACGGTATCGATCACGAGACTAGCCTCGAGCGGCCGCCCCCTTCACCGAGGGCCTATTTCCCAT
GATTCCTTCATATTTGCATATACGATACAAGGCTGTTAGAGAGATAATTGGAATTAATTTGACTGTAAAC
ACAAAGATATTAGTACAAAATACGTGACGTAGAAAGTAATAATTTCTTGGGTAGTTTGCAGTTTTAAAAT
TATGTTTTAAAATGGACTATCATATGCTTACCGTAACTTGAAAGTATTTCGATTTCTTGGCTTTATATAT
CTTGTGGAAAGGACGAAACACCGGTGTGTTGTAAATGAGCACACAAAATACACATGCTAAAATATTATAT
TCTATGACCTTTATAAAATCAACCAAAATCTTCTTTTTAATAACTTTAGTATCAATAATTAGAATTTTTA
TGTTCCTTTTTGCAAACTTTTAATAAAAATGAGCAAAATAAAAAAACGCTAGTTTTAGTAACTCGCGTTG
TTTTCTTCACCTTTAATAATAGCTACTCCACCACTTGTTCCTAAGCGGTCAGCTCCTGCTTCAATCATTT
TTTGAGCATCTTCAAATGTTCTAACTCCACCAGCTGCTTTAACTAAAGCATTGTCTTTAACAACTGACTT
CATTAGTTTAACATCTTCAAATGTTGCACCTGATTTTGAAAATCCTGTTGATGTTTTAACAAATTCTAAT
CCAGCTTCAACAGCTATTTCACAAGCTTTCATGATTTCTTCTTTTGTTAATAAACAATTTTCCATAATAC
ATTTAACAACATGTGATCCAGCTGCTTTTTTTACAGCTTTCATGTCTTCTAAAACTAATTCATAATTTTT
GTCTTTTAATGCACCAATATTTAATACCATATCAATTTCTGTTGCACCATCTTTAATTGCTTCAGAAACT
TCGAATGCTTTTGTAGCTGTTGTGCATGCACCTAGAGGAAAACCTACAACATTTGTTATTCCTACATTTG
TGCCTTTTAATAATTCTTTACAATAGCTTGTTCAATATGAATTAACACAAACTGTTGCAAAATCAAATTC
AATTGCTTCATCACATAATTGTTTAATTTCAGCTTTCGTAGCATCTTGTTTTAATAATGTGTGATCTATA
TATTTGTTTAGTTTCATTTTTTCTCCTATATATTCATTTTTAATTTTAATTCTTTAATAATTTCGTCTAC
TTTAACTTTAGCGTTTTGAACAGATTCACCAACACCTATAAAATAAATTTTTAGTTTAGGTTCAGTTCCA
CTTGGGCGAACAGCAAATCATGACTTATCTTCTAAATAAAATTTTAGTAAGTCTTGTCCTGGCATATTAT
ACATTCCATCGATGTAGTCTTCAACATTAACAACTTTAAGTCCAGCAATTTGAGTTAAGGGTGTTGCTCT
CAATGATTTCATTAATGGTTCAATTTTTAATTTCTTTTCTTCTGGTTTAAAATTCAAGTTTAAAGTGAAA
GTGTAATATGCACCCATTTCTTTAAATAAATCTTCTAAATAGTCTACTAATGTTTTATTTTGTTTTTTAT
AAAATCAAGCAGCCTCTGCTATTAATATAGAAGCTTGTATTCCATCTTTATCTCTAGCTGAGTCATCAAT
TACATATCCATAACTTTCTTCATAAGCAAAAACAAAATTTAATCCGTTATCTTCTTCTTTAGCAATTTCT
CTACCCATTCATTTAAATCCAGTTAAAGTTTTTACAATATTAACTCCATATTTTTCATGAGCGATTCTAT
CACCCAAATCACTTGTTACAAAACTTGAATATAGAGCCGGATTTTTTGGAATGCTATTTAAGCGTTTTAG
ATTTGATAATTTTCAATCAATTAAAATTGGTCCTGTTTGATTTCCATCTAATCTTACAAAATGACCATCA
TGTTTTATTGCCATTCCAAATCTGTCAGCATCTGGGTCATTCATAATAATAATATCTGCATCATGTTTAA
TACCATATTCAAGCGGTATTTTTCATGCAGGATCAAATTCTGGATTTGGATTTACAACATTTTTAAATGT
TTCATCTTCAAATGCATGCTCTTCAACCTCAATAACGTTATATCCTGATTCACGTAATATTTTTGGGGTA
AATTTAGTTCCTGTTCCATTAACTGCGCTAAAAATAATTTTTAAATCTTTTTTAGCTTCTTGCTCTTTTT
TGTAGAATTCTCGACCTCGAGACAAATGGCAGTATTCATCCACAATTTTAAAAGAAAAGGGGGGATTGGG
GGGTACAGTGCAGGGGAAAGAATAGTAGACATAATAGCAACAGACATACAAACTAAAGAATTACAAAAAC
AAATTACAAAAATTCAAAATTTTCGGGTTTATTACAGGGACAGCAGAGATCCACTTTGGCCGCGGCTCGA
GGGGGTTGGGGTTGCGCCTTTTCCAAGGCAGCCCTGGGTTTGCGCAGGGACGCGGCTGCTCTGGGCGTGG
TTCCGGGAAACGCAGCGGCGCCGACCCTGGGTCTCGCACATTCTTCACGTCCGTTCGCAGCGTCACCCGG
ATCTTCGCCGCTACCCTTGTGGGCCCCCCGGCGACGCTTCCTGCTCCGCCCCTAAGTCGGGAAGGTTCCT
TGCGGTTCGCGGCGTGCCGGACGTGACAAACGGAAGCCGCACGTCTCACTAGTACCCTCGCAGACGGACA
GCGCCAGGGAGCAATGGCAGCGCGCCGACCGCGATGGGCTGTGGCCAATAGCGGCTGCTCAGCAGGGCGC
GCCGAGAGCAGCGGCCGGGAAGGGGCGGTGCGGGAGGCGGGGTGTGGGGCGGTAGTGTGGGCCCTGTTCC
TGCCCGCGCGGTGTTCCGCATTCTGCAAGCCTCCGGAGCGCACGTCGGCAGTCGGCTCCCTCGTTGACCG
AATCACCGACCTCTCTCCCCAGGGGGATCCGCCACCATGGTGTCTAAGGGCGAAGAGCTGATTAAGGAGA
ACATGCACATGAAGCTGTACATGGAGGGCACCGTGGACAACCATCACTTCAAGTGCACATCCGAGGGCGA
AGGCAAGCCCTACGAGGGCACCCAGACCATGAGAATCAAGGTGGTCGAGGGCGGCCCTCTCCCCTTCGCC
TTCGACATCCTGGCTACTAGCTTCCTCTACGGCAGCAAGACCTTCATCAACCACACCCAGGGCATCCCCG
ACTTCTTCAAGCAGTCCTTCCCTGAGGGCTTCACATGGGAGAGAGTCACCACATACGAAGACGGGGGCGT
GCTGACCGCTACCCAGGACACCAGCCTCCAGGACGGCTGCCTCATCTACAACGTCAAGATCAGAGGGGTG
AACTTCACATCCAACGGCCCTGTGATGCAGAAGAAAACACTCGGCTGGGAGGCCTTCACCGAGACGCTGT
ACCCCGCTGACGGCGGCCTGGAAGGCAGAAACGACATGGCCCTGAAGCTCGTGGGCGGGAGCCATCTGAT
CGCAAACGCCAAGACCACATATAGATCCAAGAAACCCGCTAAGAACCTCAAGATGCCTGGCGTCTACTAT
GTGGACTACAGACTGGAAAGAATCAAGGAGGCCAACAACGAGACCTACGTCGAGCAGCACGAGGTGGCAG
TGGCCAGATACTGCGACCTCCCTAGCAAACTGGGGCACAAGCTTAATTAAGGTACCTTTAAGACCAATGA
CTTACAAGGCAGCTGTAGATCTTAGCCACTTTTTAAAAGAAAAGGGGGGACTGGAAGGGCTAATTCACTC
CCAACGAAGACAAGATCTGCTTTTTGCTTGTACTGGGTCTCTCTGGTTAGACCAGATCTGAGCCTGGGAG
CTCTCTGGCTAACTAGGGAACCCACTGCTTAAGCCTCAATAAAGCTTGCCTTGAGTGCTTCAAGTAGTGT
GTGCCCGTCTGTTGTGTGACTCTGGTAACTAGAGATCCCTCAGACCCTTTTAGTCAGTGTGGAAAATCTC
TAGCAGTAGTAGTTCATGTCATCTTATTATTCAGTATTTATAACTTGCAAAGAAATGAATATCAGAGAGT
GAGAGGAACTTGTTTATTGCAGCTTATAATGGTTACAAATAAAGCAATAGCATCACAAATTTCACAAATA
AAGCATTTTTTTCACTGCATTCTAGTTGTGGTTTGTCCAAACTCATCAATGTATCTTATCATGTCTGGCT
CTAGCTATCCCGCCCCTAACTCCGCCCATCCCGCCCCTAACTCCGCCCAGTTCCGCCCATTCTCCGCCCC
ATGGCTGACTAATTTTTTTTATTTATGCAGAGGCCGAGGCCGCCTCGGCCTCTGAGCTATTCCAGAAGTA
GTGAGGAGGCTTTTTTGGAGGCCTAGGGACGTACCCAATTCGCCCTATAGTGAGTCGTATTACGCGCGCT
CACTGGCCGTCGTTTTACAACGTCGTGACTGGGAAAACCCTGGCGTTACCCAACTTAATCGCCTTGCAGC
ACATCCCCCTTTCGCCAGCTGGCGTAATAGCGAAGAGGCCCGCACCGATCGCCCTTCCCAACAGTTGCGC
AGCCTGAATGGCGAATGGG
[124 nt withheld, positions 6670-6793]
C
[91 nt withheld, positions 6795-6885]
A
[49 nt withheld, positions 6887-6935]
CCTTTGACGTTGGAGTCCACGTTCTTT
[37 nt withheld, positions 6963-6999]
ACCCTATCTCGGTCTATTCTTTTGATTTATAAGGGATTTTGCCGATTTCGGCCTATTGGTTAAAAAATGA
GCTGATTTAACAAAAATTTAACGCGAATTTTAACAAAATATTAACGCTTACAATTTAGGTGGCACTTTTC
GGGGAAATGTGCGCGGAACCCCTATTTGTTTATTTTTCTAAATACATTCAAATATGTATCCGCTCATGAG
ACAATAACCCTGATAAATGCTTCAATAATATTGAAAAAGGAAGAGTATGAGTATTCAACATTTCCGTGTC
GCCCTTATTCCCTTTTTTGCGGCATTTTGCCTTCCTGTTTTTGCTCACCCAGAAACGCTGGTGAAAGTAA
AAGATGCTGAAGATCAGTTGGGTGCACGAGTGGGTTACATCGAACTGGATCTCAACAGCGGTAAGATCCT
TGAGAGTTTTCGCCCCGAAGAACGTTTTCCAATGATGAGCACTTTTAAAGTTCTGCTATGTGGCGCGGTA
TTATCCCGTATTGACGCCGGGCAAGAGCAACTCGGTCGCCGCATACACTATTCTCAGAATGACTTGGTTG
AGTACTCACCAGTCACAGAAAAGCATCTTACGGATGGCATGACAGTAAGAGAATTATGCAGTGCTGCCAT
AACCATGAGTGATAACACTGCGGCCAACTTACTTCTGACAACGATCGGAGGACCGAAGGAGCTAACCGCT
TTTTTGCACAACATGGGGGATCATGTAACTCGCCTTGATCGTTGGGAACCGGAGCTGAATGAAGCCATAC
CAAACGACGAGCGTGACACCACGATGCCTGTAGCAATGGCAACAACGTTGCGCAAACTATTAACTGGCGA
ACTACTTACTCTAGCTTCCCGGCAACAATTAATAGACTGGATGGAGGCGGATAAAGTTGCAGGACCACTT
CTGCGCTCGGCCCTTCCGGCTGGCTGGTTTATTGCTGATAAATCTGGAGCCGGTGAGCGTGGGTCTCGCG
GTATCATTGCAGCACTGGGGCCAGATGGTAAGCCCTCCCGTATCGTAGTTATCTACACGACGGGGAGTCA
GGCAACTATGGATGAACGAAATAGACAGATCGCTGAGATAGGTGCCTCACTGATTAAGCATTGGTAACTG
TCAGACCAAGTTTACTCATATATACTTTAGATTGATTTAAAACTTCATTTTTAATTTAAAAGGATCTAGG
TGAAGATCCTTTTTGATAATCTCATGACCAAAATCCCTTAACGTGAGTTTTCGTTCCACTGAGCGTCAGA
CCCCGTAGAAAAGATCAAAGGATCTTCTTGAGATCCTTTTTTTCTGCGCGTAATCTGCTGCTTGCAAACA
AAAAAACCACCGCTACCAGCGGTGGTTTGTTTGCCGGATCAAGAGCTACCAACTCTTTTTCCGAAGGTAA
CTGGCTTCAGCAGAGCGCAGATACCAAATACTGTTCTTCTAGTGTAGCCGTAGTTAGGCCACCACTTCAA
GAACTCTGTAGCACCGCCTACATACCTCGCTCTGCTAATCCTGTTACCAGTGGCTGCTGCCAGTGGCGAT
AAGTCGTGTCTTACCGGGTTGGACTCAAGACGATAGTTACCGGATAAGGCGCAGCGGTCGGGCTGAACGG
GGGGTTCGTGCACACAGCCCAGCTTGGAGCGAACGACCTACACCGAACTGAGATACCTACAGCGTGAGCT
ATGAGAAAGCGCCACGCTTCCCGAAGGGAGAAAGGCGGACAGGTATCCGGTAAGCGGCAGGGTCGGAACA
GGAGAGCGCACGAGGGAGCTTCCAGGGGGAAACGCCTGGTATCTTTATAGTCCTGTCGGGTTTCGCCACC
TCTGACTTGAGCGTCGATTTTTGTGATGCTCGTCAGGGGGGCGGAGCCTATGGAAAAACGCCAGCAACGC
GGCCTTTTTACGGTTCCTGGCCTTTTGCTGGCCTTTTGCTCACATGTTCTTTCCTGCGTTATC
